>Addgene plasmid #213194 | CALCRL-DuET | addgene full sequence | sequence record 431751 | Addgene NGS Result
ACAGATCGCTGAGATAGGTGCCTCACTGATTAAGCATTGGTAACTGTCAGACCAAGTTTACTCATATATA
CTTTAGATTGATTTAAAACTTCATTTTTAATTTAAAAGGATCTAGGTGAAGATCCTTTTTGATAATCTCA
TGACCAAAATCCCTTAACGTGAGTTTTCGTTCCACTGAGCGTCAGACCCCGTAGAAAAGATCAAAGGATC
TTCTTGAGATCCTTTTTTTCTGCGCGTAATCTGCTGCTTGCAAACAAAAAAACCACCGCTACCAGCGGTG
GTTTGTTTGCCGGATCAAGAGCTACCAACTCTTTTTCCGAAGGTAACTGGCTTCAGCAGAGCGCAGATAC
CAAATACCGTTCTTCTAGTGTAGCCGTAGTTAGGCCACCACTTCAAGAACTCTGTAGCACCGCCTACATA
CCTCGCTCTGCTAATCCTGTTACCAGTGGCTGCTGCCAGTGGCGATAAGTCGTGTCTTACCGGGTTGGAC
TCAAGACGATAGTTACCGGATAAGGCGCAGCGGTCGGGCTGAACGGGGGGTTCGTGCACACAGCCCAGCT
TGGAGCGAACGACCTACACCGAACTGAGATACCTACAGCGTGAGCTATGAGAAAGCGCCACGCTTCCCGA
AGGGAGAAAGGCGGACAGGTATCCGGTAAGCGGCAGGGTCGGAACAGGAGAGCGCACGAGGGAGCTTCCA
GGGGGAAACGCCTGGTATCTTTATAGTCCTGTCGGGTTTCGCCACCTCTGACTTGAGCGTCGATTTTTGT
GATGCTCGTCAGGGGGGCGGAGCCTATGGAAAAACGCCAGCAACGCGGCCTTTTTACGGTTCCTGGCCTT
TTGCTGGCCTTTTGCTCACATGTTCTTTCCTGCGTTATCCCCTGATTCTGTGGATAACCGTATTACCGCC
TTTGAGTGAGCTGATACCGCTCGCCGCAGCCGAACGACCGAGCGCAGCGAGTCAGTGAGCGAGGAAGCGG
AAGAGCGCCCAATACGCAAACCGCCTCTCCCCGCGCGTTGGCCGATTCATTAATGCAGCTGGCACGACAG
GTTTCCCGACTGGAAAGCGGGCAGTGAGCGCAACGCAATTAATGTGAGTTAGCTCACTCATTAGGCACCC
CAGGCTTTACACTTTATGCTTCCGGCTCGTATGTTGTGTGGAATTGTGAGCGGATAACAATTTCACACAG
GAAACAGCTATGACCATGATTACGCCAAGCTCTAGCTAGAGGTCGACGGTATACAGACATGATAAGATAC
ATTGATGAGTTTGGACAAACCACAACTAGAATGCAGTGAAAAAAATGCTTTATTTGTGAAATTTGTGATG
CTATTGCTTTATTTGTAACCATTATAAGCTGCAATAAACAAGTTGGGGTGGGCGAAGAACTCCAGCATGA
GATCCCCGCGCTGGAGGATCATCCAGCCGGCGTCCCGGAAAACGATTCCGAAGCCCAACCTTTCATAGAA
GGCGGCGGTGGAATCGAAATCTCGTGATGGCAGGTTGGGCGTCGCTTGGTCGGTCATTTCGAACCCCAGA
GTCCCGCTCAGAAGAACTCGTCAAGAAGGCGATAGAAGGCGATGCGCTGCGAATCGGGAGCGGCGATACC
GTAAAGCACGAGGAAGCGGTCAGCCCATTCGCCGCCAAGCTCTTCAGCAATATCACGGGTAGCCAACGCT
ATGTCCTGATAGCGGTCCGCCACACCCAGCCGGCCACAGTCGATGAATCCAGAAAAGCGGCCATTTTCCA
CCATGATATTCGGCAAGCAGGCATCGCCATGGGTCACGACGAGATCCTCGCCGTCGGGCATGCGCGCCTT
GAGCCTGGCGAACAGTTCGGCTGGCGCGAGCCCCTGATGCTCTTCGTCCAGATCATCCTGATCGACAAGA
CCGGCTTCCATCCGAGTACGTGCTCGCTCGATGCGATGTTTCGCTTGGTGGTCGAATGGGCAGGTAGCCG
GATCAAGCGTATGCAGCCGCCGCATTGCATCAGCCATGATGGATACTTTCTCGGCAGGAGCAAGGTGAGA
TGACAGGAGATCCTGCCCCGGCACTTCGCCCAATAGCAGCCAGTCCCTTCCCGCTTCAGTGACAACGTCG
AGCACAGCTGCGCAAGGAACGCCCGTCGTGGCCAGCCACGATAGCCGCGCTGCCTCGTCCTGCAGTTCAT
TCAGGGCACCGGACAGGTCGGTCTTGACAAAAAGAACCGGGCGCCCCTGCGCTGACAGCCGGAACACGGC
GGCATCAGAGCAGCCGATTGTCTGTTGTGCCCAGTCATAGCCGAATAGCCTCTCCACCCAAGCGGCCGGA
GAACCTGCGTGCAATCCATCTTGTTCAATCATGCGAAACGATCCTCATCCTGTCTCTTGATCAGATCCGA
AAATGGATATACAAGCTCCCGGGAGCTTTTTGCAAAAGCCTAGGCCTCCAAAAAAGCCTCCTCACTACTT
CTGGAATAGCTCAGAGGCAGAGGCGGCCTCGGCCTCTGCATAAATAAAAAAAATTAGTCAGCCATGGGGC
GGAGAATGGGCGGAACTGGGCGGAGTTAGGGGCGGGATGGGCGGAGTTAGGGGCGGGACTATGGTTGCTG
ACTAATTGAGATGCATGCTTTGCATACTTCTGCCTGCTGGGGAGCCTGGGGACTTTCCACACCTGGTTGC
TGACTAATTGAGATGCATGCTTTGCATACTTCTGCCTGCTGGGGAGCCTGGGGACTTTCCACACCCTAAC
TGACACACATTCCACAGAATTAATTCGCGTTAAATTTTTGTTAAATCAGCTCATTTTTTAACCAATAGGC
CGAAATCGGCAAAATCCCTTATAAATCAAAAGAATAGACCGAGATAGGGT
[37 nt withheld, positions 2851-2887]
AAAGAACGTGGACTCCAACGTCAAAGG
[49 nt withheld, positions 2915-2963]
T
[91 nt withheld, positions 2965-3055]
G
[124 nt withheld, positions 3057-3180]
GGGGATACCCCCTAGAGCCCCAGCTGGTTCTTTCCGCCTCAGAAGCCATAGAGCCCACCGCATCCCCAGC
ATGCCTGCTATTGTCTTCCCAATCCTCCCCCTTGCTGTCCTGCCCCACCCCACCCCCCAGAATAGAATGA
CACCTACTCAGACAATGCGATGCAATTTCCTCATTTTATTAGGAAAGGACAGTGGGAGTGGCACCTTCCA
GGGTCAAGGAAGGCACGGGGGAGGGGCAAACAACAGATGGCTGGCAACTAGAAGGCACAGTCGAGGCTGA
TCAGCGGGTTTAAACGGGCCCTCTAGACTCGAGTTAGGCAGGGGCCACCTGAGAAGTCTCGGTCTTAGAC
ACGGTGGTGCTGGCCTCATCGAATTCACCGGTGCGTCCACCGGTATCGATGTTGTACAGATTTTCTGGCT
TCAGCAGGACGTTCTCAATATCGTGAATAGATTTCCCGTTAAGATGTTCAGATGGGCAGTCATGAGAGTA
GCCCGGCCCATCGCTTATGGTACTTACTGTGTAACTGGCGGACCTGAGGGCTTCACTATTTGAAAAGCTA
TTGCCAAACTGTATCTTGTATTGATTCCAATTCCGCCGGAGTATGGCCTGCACTTCACCGTTAAAAAAGC
AGAAAATGGTGCTCACCAGAAGCCCCTGGAAATGCATGAGAATGTGCATAATGTAATCGTACACTTCCTC
TGCGATTTTTCCTTCAGGCCTCCATGGAATCAGCACGAATTCGATACCCAGCAGAGGTACCAAGATCAAA
GTGGCTCTGACGGCCTTCATGTACAGGTTGCTTTCTGCCTGATGAGTGACCTTCAATTTTGTGATCAGCA
CTCTCACTATGTTCAGAAGGAAGAACAGATTGACCAGCAGAGCGGCGCAGATTGGGCCATGAATAATGTA
GAGCAGGTGCGTGTCAGATGAGATCCAACAGTTATCGTTGTAGTACAGTGACCTAGCGATCGCATGAATA
CAGGCCGGAATCAAAGGGAACCCCCACCCCAAAAAGTAGTACCACATAAGATGCTGCTTCTCAGCGAACA
CAGCCACCACTATCAATGTATGAAGATATATACCCTCACAGAGCATCCAGAAGTAGTTGCAGCCCATCAG
GTACAAGTGAATGAATTGGGAGACTTTGCAAGACACGGGATTAGTGGCGACCAGCGCCTGGTTATTGGCG
ACCGCTGTCAAATGTATGATAGTCACTACGCTATTGCAAACGAATGAGAAGAACAGGTTTTTATGGAGTG
TAATCCTCTGGCAGCTCAAGCTTTTAAAATAGAAGAATATGCCCAGAGAAATGAGGAGGGAGGCTATTGA
GAGACCGTGGCCTATGATTGTGAGGTAAAACAGGTTCAGGGCAGTTTTGACTTTTTCGTGGGTATTCACA
TTGCACTGTGTGTAATTTGTCCATGTGCGGTTTGATGCGGGGTGCCTAAACCAATTGCCATCCTGATCAC
AAATCTTAGTTACTTTTTCGGATGGGTCAAAATCCTGGAAATAATCTGGACAGAGCTGCATAGACTCTGT
GCCGGCGGCGACGTCATTCCAGCACAACCATCCGTCCCACGTGCGGTTGCAATAGACCCCTTCTGCTTGC
TGGATAGGGTCCTGCATTATCTTCTGGTAACACTCGTATTGTGCTGTCATGATTTTGTTCCGCGTGACTC
CCAGCTGGATTGAGTCCTCGGGACTCTCTTCCAGCTCATCGATGCTGGCGTCATCATCGTCCTTGTAGTC
GGCGAATACCAGGCAGAAGATGTAGCTCAGGGCGATGATCGTCTTCATGGTGGCGCTAAGCTTAAGTTTA
AACGCTAGCCAGCTTGGGTCTCCCTATAGTGAGTCGTATTAATTTCGATAAGCCAGTAAGCAGTGGGTTC
TCTAGTTAGCCAGAGAGCTCTGCTTATATAGACCTCCCACCGTACACGCCTACCGCCCATTTGCGTCAAT
GGGGCGGAGTTGTTACGACATTTTGGAAAGTCCCGTTGATTTTGGTGCCAAAACAAACTCCCATTGACGT
CAATGGGGTGGAGACTTGGAAATCCCCGTGAGTCAAACCGCTATCCACGCCCATTGATGTACTGCCAAAA
CCGCATCACCATGGTAATAGCGATGACTAATACGTAGATGTACTGCCAAGTAGGAAAGTCCCATAAGGTC
ATGTACTGGGCATAATGCCAGGCGGGCCATTTACCGTCATTGACGTCAATAGGGGGCGTACTTGGCATAT
GATACACTTGATGTACTGCCAAGTGGGCAGTTTACCGTAAATACTCCACCCATTGACGTCAATGGAAAGT
CCCTATTGGCGTTACTATGGGAACATACGTCATTATTGACGTCAATGGGCGGGGGTCGTTGGGCGGTCAG
CCAGGCGGGCCATTTACCGTAAGTTATGTAACGCGGAACTCCATATATGGGCTATGAACTAATGACCCCG
TAATTGATTACTATTAATAACTAGTCAATAATCAATGTCAACGCGTATATCTGGCCCGTACATCGCGAAG
CAGCGCAAAACGCCTAACCCTAAGCAGATTCTTCATGCAAATGTCGGTCAAGCCTTGCCTTGTTGTAGCT
TAAATTTTGCTCGCGCACTACTCAGCGACCTCCAACACACAAGCAGGGAGCAGATACTGGCTTAACTATG
CGGCATCAGAGCAGATTGTACTGAGAGTGCACCATAGGGGATCGGGAGATCTCCCGATCCGTCGACGTCA
GGTGGCACTTTTCGGGGAAATGTGCGCGGAACCCCTATTTGTTTATTTTTCTAAATACATTCAAATATGT
ATCCGCTCATGAGACAATAACCCTGATAAATGCTTCAATAATATTGAAAAAGGAAGAGTATGAGTATTCA
ACATTTCCGTGTCGCCCTTATTCCCTTTTTTGCGGCATTTTGCCTTCCTGTTTTTGCTCACCCAGAAACG
CTGGTGAAAGTAAAAGATGCTGAAGATCAGTTGGGTGCACGAGTGGGTTACATCGAACTGGATCTCAACA
GCGGTAAGATCCTTGAGAGTTTTCGCCCCGAAGAACGTTTTCCAATGATGAGCACTTTTAAAGTTCTGCT
ATGTGGCGCGGTATTATCCCGTATTGACGCCGGGCAAGAGCAACTCGGTCGCCGCATACACTATTCTCAG
AATGACTTGGTTGAGTACTCACCAGTCACAGAAAAGCATCTTACGGATGGCATGACAGTAAGAGAATTAT
GCAGTGCTGCCATAACCATGAGTGATAACACTGCGGCCAACTTACTTCTGACAACGATCGGAGGACCGAA
GGAGCTAACCGCTTTTTTGCACAACATGGGGGATCATGTAACTCGCCTTGATCGTTGGGAACCGGAGCTG
AATGAAGCCATACCAAACGACGAGCGTGACACCACGATGCCTGTAGCAATGGCAACAACGTTGCGCAAAC
TATTAACTGGCGAACTACTTACTCTAGCTTCCCGGCAACAATTAATAGACTGGATGGAGGCGGATAAAGT
TGCAGGACCACTTCTGCGCTCGGCCCTTCCGGCTGGCTGGTTTATTGCTGATAAATCTGGAGCCGGTGAG
CGTGGGTCTCGCGGTATCATTGCAGCACTGGGGCCAGATGGTAAGCCCTCCCGTATCGTAGTTATCTACA
CGACGGGGAGTCAGGCAACTATGGATGAACGAAATAG
Features (pLannotate 1.2.2; 21 found; start..end, strand, type, name):
    214..802     +  rep_origin     ori: high-copy-number ColE1/pMB1/pBR322/pUC origin of replication
    985..1077    +  CDS            lacI (fragment): lac repressor; lacI; The lac repressor binds to the lac operator to inhibit transcription in E. coli. This inhibition can be relieved by adding lactose or isopropyl-β-D-thiogalactopyranoside (IPTG).
   1090..1111    +  protein_bind   CAP binding site: CAP binding activates transcription in the presence of cAMP. E. coli catabolite activator protein
   1126..1156    +  promoter       lac promoter: promoter for the E. coli lac operon
   1164..1180    +  protein_bind   lac operator: The lac repressor binds to the lac operator to inhibit transcription in E. coli. This inhibition can be relieved by adding lactose or isopropyl-β-D-thiogalactopyranoside (IPTG). lac repressor encoded by lacI
   1253..1374    -  polyA_signal   SV40 poly(A) signal: SV40 polyadenylation signal
   1369..1527    -  CDS            ble (fragment): BLE_KLEPN - Experimental evidence at protein level: Swiss-Prot protein existence level 1. Binding protein with a strong affinity to the bleomycin family of antibiotics. Binds to CL990; an antimitotic-antibiotic compound. From Klebsiella pneumoniae.
   1551..2342    -  CDS            neo: KKA2_KLEPN - Also known as kan, nptII. Experimental evidence at protein level: Swiss-Prot protein existence level 1. Resistance to kanamycin, neomycin, paromomycin, ribostamycin, butirosin and gentamicin B. From Klebsiella pneumoniae.
   2409..2738    -  promoter       SV40 promoter: SV40 enhancer and early promoter
   2752..3180    -  rep_origin     f1 ori (sequence partly withheld): f1 bacteriophage origin of replication; arrow indicates direction of (+) strand synthesis
   3201..3222    -  promoter       SV40 promoter (fragment): SV40 enhancer and early promoter
   3226..3450    -  polyA_signal   bGH poly(A) signal: bovine growth hormone polyadenylation signal
   3581..4897    -  CDS            CALCRL: CALRL_HUMAN - Also known as CGRPR. Experimental evidence at protein level: Swiss-Prot protein existence level 1. Receptor for calcitonin-gene-related peptide (CGRP) together with RAMP1 and receptor for adrenomedullin together with RAMP3 (By similarity). Receptor for adrenomedullin together with RAMP2 (PubMed:22102369, PubMed:30115739). The activity of this receptor is mediated by G proteins which activate adenylyl cyclase (PubMed:22102369, PubMed:30115739). From Homo sapiens (Human).
   4910..4930    -  CDS            3xFLAG (fragment): three tandem FLAG® epitope tags
   5023..5041    -  promoter       T7 promoter: promoter for bacteriophage T7 RNA polymerase
   5057..5090    -  LTR            5' LTR (truncated) (fragment): truncated 5' long terminal repeat (LTR) from HIV-1
   5086..5289    -  promoter       CMV promoter: human cytomegalovirus (CMV) immediate early promoter
   5290..5669    -  enhancer       CMV enhancer: human cytomegalovirus immediate early enhancer
   5824..5876    +  misc_feature   bom (fragment): basis of mobility region from pBR322
   5935..6039    +  promoter       AmpR promoter: bla
   6040..43      +  CDS            AmpR (across the origin): β-lactamase; bla; confers resistance to ampicillin, carbenicillin, and related antibiotics
