[The description below was written by a language model from this plasmid's Addgene catalogue record and pLannotate feature annotations shown in this document.]
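Description:
CALCRL-DuET is a mammalian expression plasmid built on the pcDNA 3.1 (+) backbone that carries the human calcitonin receptor-like receptor (CALCRL, also called CRLR or CGRPR), a class B GPCR of the calcitonin family. It is propagated in E. coli through a high-copy ColE1/pUC-type origin and selected with ampicillin via the β-lactamase gene. An f1 origin is also present. For selection in mammalian cells, the backbone provides a neomycin/kanamycin phosphotransferase cassette driven by the SV40 enhancer/early promoter and terminated by an SV40 polyadenylation signal. The short lacI, ble, bom and HIV-1 LTR fragments in the automated annotation appear to be backbone remnants or partial sequence matches rather than functional elements.

The receptor coding sequence, inserted by Gibson assembly, is transcribed from the CMV immediate-early enhancer and promoter and ends at the bovine growth hormone polyadenylation signal. A T7 promoter lies between the CMV promoter and the insert, which in principle permits in vitro transcription. According to the record, the "DuET" design places a cleavable hemagglutinin signal peptide and a FLAG epitope at the N-terminus and a 1D4 epitope at the C-terminus. The feature table detects a FLAG-type sequence immediately upstream of the CALCRL reading frame, but it does not separately annotate the signal peptide or the 1D4 tag.

The two tags allow capture and detection of the receptor from either end, independent of receptor-specific antibodies. The construct is intended for GPCR expression in mammalian cells and for proteomics work, and the associated publication concerns multiplexed selectivity screening of anti-GPCR antibodies. CALCRL signals as a CGRP or adrenomedullin receptor only together with RAMP accessory proteins, which this plasmid does not encode.
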