Addgene plasmid #213194: CALCRL-DuET
Purpose: The DuET construct encodes the named human GPCR engineered with a cleaved hemagglutinin signal peptide, a 5' FLAG and a 3' 1D4 epitope tag optimized for expression in mammalian cells and proteomics studies.
Depositing lab: Thomas Sakmar. Depositing organization: Rockefeller University. Publication: Multiplexed selectivity screening of anti-GPCR antibodies. Dahl L, Kotliar IB, Bendes A, Dodig-Crnkovic T, Fromm S, Elofsson A, Uhlen M, Sakmar TP, Schwenk JM. Sci Adv. 2023 May 3;9(18):eadf9297. doi: 10.1126/sciadv.adf9297. Epub 2023 May 3. PubMed 37134173.
Backbone
  Vector backbone: pcDNA 3.1 (+)
  Vector type: Mammalian Expression
Growth in bacteria
  Bacterial resistance: Ampicillin, 100 μg/mL
  Growth temperature: 37°C
  Growth strain: DH5alpha
  Copy number: High Copy
Gene/Insert
  Gene/Insert name: CALCRL (alt names: Calcitonin receptor like receptor; CGRPR, CRLR)
  Species: H. sapiens (human)
  Entrez Gene: CALCRL (a.k.a. CGRPR, CRLR, LMPHM8)
  Promoter: CMV, T7
  Tag / fusion protein: FLAG (N terminal on insert); 1D4 (C terminal on insert)
  Cloning method: Gibson Cloning
Terms and licenses: Academic/Nonprofit Terms; Industry Terms: Not Available to Industry
Depositor comments: Class: B, Family: Calcitonin. Ensembl ID: ENSG00000064989, Uniprot ID: Q16602
How to cite: CALCRL-DuET was a gift from Thomas Sakmar (Addgene plasmid # 213194 ; http://n2t.net/addgene:213194 ; RRID:Addgene_213194)
